>Addgene plasmid #136186 | pCDNA4.TO-ORF26-2xCSTREP | addgene full sequence | sequence record 267489 | Addgene NGS Result
GACGGATCGGGAGATCTCCCGATCCCCTATGGTGCACTCTCAGTACAATCTGCTCTGATGCCGCATAGTT
AAGCCAGTATCTGCTCCCTGCTTGTGTGTTGGAGGTCGCTGAGTAGTGCGCGAGCAAAATTTAAGCTACA
ACAAGGCAAGGCTTGACCGACAATTGCATGAAGAATCTGCTTAGGGTTAGGCGTTTTGCGCTGCTTCGCG
ATGTACGGGCCAGATATACGCGTTGACATTGATTATTGACTAGTTATTAATAGTAATCAATTACGGGGTC
ATTAGTTCATAGCCCATATATGGAGTTCCGCGTTACATAACTTACGGTAAATGGCCCGCCTGGCTGACCG
CCCAACGACCCCCGCCCATTGACGTCAATAATGACGTATGTTCCCATAGTAACGCCAATAGGGACTTTCC
ATTGACGTCAATGGGTGGAGTATTTACGGTAAACTGCCCACTTGGCAGTACATCAAGTGTATCATATGCC
AAGTACGCCCCCTATTGACGTCAATGACGGTAAATGGCCCGCCTGGCATTATGCCCAGTACATGACCTTA
TGGGACTTTCCTACTTGGCAGTACATCTACGTATTAGTCATCGCTATTACCATGGTGATGCGGTTTTGGC
AGTACATCAATGGGCGTGGATAGCGGTTTGACTCACGGGGATTTCCAAGTCTCCACCCCATTGACGTCAA
TGGGAGTTTGTTTTGGCACCAAAATCAACGGGACTTTCCAAAATGTCGTAACAACTCCGCCCCATTGACG
CAAATGGGCGGTAGGCGTGTACGGTGGGAGGTCTATATAAGCAGAGCTCTCCCTATCAGTGATAGAGATC
TCCCTATCAGTGATAGAGATCGTCGACGAGCTCGTTTAGTGAACCGTCAGATCGCCTGGAGACGCCATCC
ACGCTGTTTTGACCTCCATAGAAGACACCGGGACCGATCCAGCCTCCGGACTCTAGCGTTTAAACTTAAG
CTTGGTACCGAGCTCGGATCCACTAGTCCAGTGTGGTGGAATTCATGGCACTCGACAAGAGTATAGTGGT
TAACTTCACCTCCAGACTCTTCGCTGATGAACTGGCCGCCCTTCAGTCAAAAATAGGGAGCGTACTGCCG
CTCGGAGATTGCCACCGTTTACAAAATATACAGGCATTGGGCCTGGGGTGCGTATGCTCACGTGAGACAT
CTCCGGACTACATCCAAATTATGCAGTATCTATCCAAGTGCACACTCGCTGTCCTGGAGGAGGTTCGCCC
GGACAGCCTGCGCCTAACGCGGATGGATCCCTCTGACAACCTTCAGATAAAAAACGTATATGCCCCCTTT
TTTCAGTGGGACAGCAACACCCAGCTAGCAGTGCTACCCCCATTTTTTAGCCGAAAGGATTCCACCATTG
TGCTCGAATCCAACGGATTTGACCTCGTGTTCCCCATGGTCGTGCCGCAGCAACTGGGGCACGCTATTCT
GCAGCAGCTGTTGGTGTACCACATATACTCCAAAATATCGGCCGGGGCCCCGGATGATGTAAATATGGCG
GAACTTGATCTATATACCACCAATGTGTCATTTATGGGGCGCACATATCGTCTGGACGTAGACAACACGG
ATCCACGTACTGCCCTGCGAGTGCTTGACGATCTGTCCATGTACCTTTGTATCCTATCAGCCTTGGTTCC
CAGGGGGTGTCTCCGTCTGCTCACGGCGCTCGTGCGGCACGACAGGCATCCTCTGACAGAGGTGTTTGAG
GGGGTGGTGCCAGATGAGGTGACCAGGATAGATCTCGACCAGTTGAGCGTCCCAGATGACATCACCAGGA
TGCGCGTCATGTTCTCCTATCTTCAGAGTCTCAGTTCTATATTTAATCTTGGCCCCAGACTGCACGTGTA
TGCCTACTCGGCAGAGACTTTGGCGGCCTCCTGTTGGTATTCCCCACGCTCAGGGCGGCCGCTCGAGGGA
GGCGGTGGATGGAGCCACCCCCAGTTCGAGAAGGGCGGCGGCAGCGGCGGCGGCAGCGGCGGCGGCAGCT
GGAGCCACCCCCAGTTCGAGAAGGGGCCCGTTTAAACCCGCTGATCAGCCTCGACTGTGCCTTCTAGTTG
CCAGCCATCTGTTGTTTGCCCCTCCCCCGTGCCTTCCTTGACCCTGGAAGGTGCCACTCCCACTGTCCTT
TCCTAATAAAATGAGGAAATTGCATCGCATTGTCTGAGTAGGTGTCATTCTATTCTGGGGGGTGGGGTGG
GGCAGGACAGCAAGGGGGAGGATTGGGAAGACAATAGCAGGCATGCTGGGGATGCGGTGGGCTCTATGGC
TTCTGAGGCGGAAAGAACCAGCTGGGGCTCTAGGGGGTATCCCC
[124 nt withheld, positions 2355-2478]
C
[91 nt withheld, positions 2480-2570]
A
[49 nt withheld, positions 2572-2620]
CCTTTGACGTTGGAGTCCACGTTCTTT
[37 nt withheld, positions 2648-2684]
ACCCTATCTCGGTCTATTCTTTTGATTTATAAGGGATTTTGCCGATTTCGGCCTATTGGTTAAAAAATGA
GCTGATTTAACAAAAATTTAACGCGAATTAATTCTGTGGAATGTGTGTCAGTTAGGGTGTGGAAAGTCCC
CAGGCTCCCCAGCAGGCAGAAGTATGCAAAGCATGCATCTCAATTAGTCAGCAACCAGGTGTGGAAAGTC
CCCAGGCTCCCCAGCAGGCAGAAGTATGCAAAGCATGCATCTCAATTAGTCAGCAACCATAGTCCCGCCC
CTAACTCCGCCCATCCCGCCCCTAACTCCGCCCAGTTCCGCCCATTCTCCGCCCCATGGCTGACTAATTT
TTTTTATTTATGCAGAGGCCGAGGCCGCCTCTGCCTCTGAGCTATTCCAGAAGTAGTGAGGAGGCTTTTT
TGGAGGCCTAGGCTTTTGCAAAAAGCTCCCGGGAGCTTGTATATCCATTTTCGGATCTGATCAGCACGTG
TTGACAATTAATCATCGGCATAGTATATCGGCATAGTATAATACGACAAGGTGAGGAACTAAACCATGGC
CAAGTTGACCAGTGCCGTTCCGGTGCTCACCGCGCGCGACGTCGCCGGAGCGGTCGAGTTCTGGACCGAC
CGGCTCGGGTTCTCCCGGGACTTCGTGGAGGACGACTTCGCCGGTGTGGTCCGGGACGACGTGACCCTGT
TCATCAGCGCGGTCCAGGACCAGGTGGTGCCGGACAACACCCTGGCCTGGGTGTGGGTGCGCGGCCTGGA
CGAGCTGTACGCCGAGTGGTCGGAGGTCGTGTCCACGAACTTCCGGGACGCCTCCGGGCCGGCCATGACC
GAGATCGGCGAGCAGCCGTGGGGGCGGGAGTTCGCCCTGCGCGACCCGGCCGGCAACTGCGTGCACTTCG
TGGCCGAGGAGCAGGACTGACACGTGCTACGAGATTTCGATTCCACCGCCGCCTTCTATGAAAGGTTGGG
CTTCGGAATCGTTTTCCGGGACGCCGGCTGGATGATCCTCCAGCGCGGGGATCTCATGCTGGAGTTCTTC
GCCCACCCCAACTTGTTTATTGCAGCTTATAATGGTTACAAATAAAGCAATAGCATCACAAATTTCACAA
ATAAAGCATTTTTTTCACTGCATTCTAGTTGTGGTTTGTCCAAACTCATCAATGTATCTTATCATGTCTG
TATACCGTCGACCTCTAGCTAGAGCTTGGCGTAATCATGGTCATAGCTGTTTCCTGTGTGAAATTGTTAT
CCGCTCACAATTCCACACAACATACGAGCCGGAAGCATAAAGTGTAAAGCCTGGGGTGCCTAATGAGTGA
GCTAACTCACATTAATTGCGTTGCGCTCACTGCCCGCTTTCCAGTCGGGAAACCTGTCGTGCCAGCTGCA
TTAATGAATCGGCCAACGCGCGGGGAGAGGCGGTTTGCGTATTGGGCGCTCTTCCGCTTCCTCGCTCACT
GACTCGCTGCGCTCGGTCGTTCGGCTGCGGCGAGCGGTATCAGCTCACTCAAAGGCGGTAATACGGTTAT
CCACAGAATCAGGGGATAACGCAGGAAAGAACATGTGAGCAAAAGGCCAGCAAAAGGCCAGGAACCGTAA
AAAGGCCGCGTTGCTGGCGTTTTTCCATAGGCTCCGCCCCCCTGACGAGCATCACAAAAATCGACGCTCA
AGTCAGAGGTGGCGAAACCCGACAGGACTATAAAGATACCAGGCGTTTCCCCCTGGAAGCTCCCTCGTGC
GCTCTCCTGTTCCGACCCTGCCGCTTACCGGATACCTGTCCGCCTTTCTCCCTTCGGGAAGCGTGGCGCT
TTCTCATAGCTCACGCTGTAGGTATCTCAGTTCGGTGTAGGTCGTTCGCTCCAAGCTGGGCTGTGTGCAC
GAACCCCCCGTTCAGCCCGACCGCTGCGCCTTATCCGGTAACTATCGTCTTGAGTCCAACCCGGTAAGAC
ACGACTTATCGCCACTGGCAGCAGCCACTGGTAACAGGATTAGCAGAGCGAGGTATGTAGGCGGTGCTAC
AGAGTTCTTGAAGTGGTGGCCTAACTACGGCTACACTAGAAGAACAGTATTTGGTATCTGCGCTCTGCTG
AAGCCAGTTACCTTCGGAAAAAGAGTTGGTAGCTCTTGATCCGGCAAACAAACCACCGCTGGTAGCGGTG
GTTTTTTTGTTTGCAAGCAGCAGATTACGCGCAGAAAAAAAGGATCTCAAGAAGATCCTTTGATCTTTTC
TACGGGGTCTGACGCTCAGTGGAACGAAAACTCACGTTAAGGGATTTTGGTCATGAGATTATCAAAAAGG
ATCTTCACCTAGATCCTTTTAAATTAAAAATGAAGTTTTAAATCAATCTAAAGTATATATGAGTAAACTT
GGTCTGACAGTTACCAATGCTTAATCAGTGAGGCACCTATCTCAGCGATCTGTCTATTTCGTTCATCCAT
AGTTGCCTGACTCCCCGTCGTGTAGATAACTACGATACGGGAGGGCTTACCATCTGGCCCCAGTGCTGCA
ATGATACCGCGAGACCCACGCTCACCGGCTCCAGATTTATCAGCAATAAACCAGCCAGCCGGAAGGGCCG
AGCGCAGAAGTGGTCCTGCAACTTTATCCGCCTCCATCCAGTCTATTAATTGTTGCCGGGAAGCTAGAGT
AAGTAGTTCGCCAGTTAATAGTTTGCGCAACGTTGTTGCCATTGCTACAGGCATCGTGGTGTCACGCTCG
TCGTTTGGTATGGCTTCATTCAGCTCCGGTTCCCAACGATCAAGGCGAGTTACATGATCCCCCATGTTGT
GCAAAAAAGCGGTTAGCTCCTTCGGTCCTCCGATCGTTGTCAGAAGTAAGTTGGCCGCAGTGTTATCACT
CATGGTTATGGCAGCACTGCATAATTCTCTTACTGTCATGCCATCCGTAAGATGCTTTTCTGTGACTGGT
GAGTACTCAACCAAGTCATTCTGAGAATAGTGTATGCGGCGACCGAGTTGCTCTTGCCCGGCGTCAATAC
GGGATAATACCGCGCCACATAGCAGAACTTTAAAAGTGCTCATCATTGGAAAACGTTCTTCGGGGCGAAA
ACTCTCAAGGATCTTACCGCTGTTGAGATCCAGTTCGATGTAACCCACTCGTGCACCCAACTGATCTTCA
GCATCTTTTACTTTCACCAGCGTTTCTGGGTGAGCAAAAACAGGAAGGCAAAATGCCGCAAAAAAGGGAA
TAAGGGCGACACGGAAATGTTGAATACTCATACTCTTCCTTTTTCAATATTATTGAAGCATTTATCAGGG
TTATTGTCTCATGAGCGGATACATATTTGAATGTATTTAGAAAAATAAACAAATAGGGGTTCCGCGCACA
TTTCCCCGAAAAGTGCCACCTGACGTC
Features (pLannotate 1.2.2; 22 found; start..end, strand, type, name):
     28..80      -  misc_feature   bom (fragment): basis of mobility region from pBR322
    235..614     +  enhancer       CMV enhancer: human cytomegalovirus immediate early enhancer
    615..818     +  promoter       CMV promoter: human cytomegalovirus (CMV) immediate early promoter
    820..839     +  promoter       PLtetO-1 promoter (fragment): modified phage lambda PL promoter with tet operator sites (Lutz and Bujard, 1997)
    841..860     +  promoter       PLtetO-1 promoter (fragment): modified phage lambda PL promoter with tet operator sites (Lutz and Bujard, 1997)
    868..901     +  promoter       TRE3GV promoter (fragment): 3rd-generation Tet-responsive promoter that can be activated by binding of Tet-On® 3G, optimized for retroviral and lentiviral vectors
   1025..1939    +  CDS            TRX2: TRX2_HHV8P - Experimental evidence at protein level: Swiss-Prot protein existence level 1. Structural component of the T=16 icosahedral capsid. The capsid is composed of pentamers and hexamers of major capsid protein/MCP, which are linked together by heterotrimers called triplexes. These triplexes are formed by a single molecule of triplex protein 1/TRX1 and two copies of triplex protein 2/TRX2. Additionally, TRX1 is required for efficient transport of TRX2 to the nucleus, which is the site of capsid assembly. From Human herpesvirus 8 type P (isolate GK18) (HHV-8) (Kaposi's sarcoma-associated
   2085..2309    +  polyA_signal   bGH poly(A) signal: bovine growth hormone polyadenylation signal
   2313..2334    +  promoter       SV40 promoter (fragment): SV40 enhancer and early promoter
   2355..2783    +  rep_origin     f1 ori (sequence partly withheld): f1 bacteriophage origin of replication; arrow indicates direction of (+) strand synthesis
   2797..3126    +  promoter       SV40 promoter: SV40 enhancer and early promoter
   3174..3221    +  promoter       EM7 promoter: synthetic bacterial promoter&nbsp
   3240..3614    +  CDS            BleoR: antibiotic-binding protein; Sh ble from Streptoalloteichus hindustanus; confers resistance to bleomycin, phleomycin, and Zeocin™
   3624..3749    +  CDS            ble (fragment): BLE_KLEPN - Experimental evidence at protein level: Swiss-Prot protein existence level 1. Binding protein with a strong affinity to the bleomycin family of antibiotics. Binds to CL990; an antimitotic-antibiotic compound. From Klebsiella pneumoniae.
   3744..3865    +  polyA_signal   SV40 poly(A) signal: SV40 polyadenylation signal
   3938..3954    -  protein_bind   lac operator: The lac repressor binds to the lac operator to inhibit transcription in E. coli. This inhibition can be relieved by adding lactose or isopropyl-β-D-thiogalactopyranoside (IPTG). lac repressor encoded by lacI
   3962..3992    -  promoter       lac promoter: promoter for the E. coli lac operon
   4007..4028    -  protein_bind   CAP binding site: CAP binding activates transcription in the presence of cAMP. E. coli catabolite activator protein
   4041..4133    -  CDS            lacI (fragment): lac repressor; lacI; The lac repressor binds to the lac operator to inhibit transcription in E. coli. This inhibition can be relieved by adding lactose or isopropyl-β-D-thiogalactopyranoside (IPTG).
   4316..4904    -  rep_origin     ori: high-copy-number ColE1/pMB1/pBR322/pUC origin of replication
   5075..5935    -  CDS            AmpR: β-lactamase; bla; confers resistance to ampicillin, carbenicillin, and related antibiotics
   5936..6040    -  promoter       AmpR promoter: bla
