[The description below was written by a language model from this plasmid's Addgene catalogue record and pLannotate feature annotations shown in this document.]
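Description:
pCDNA4.TO-ORF26-2xCSTREP is a mammalian expression plasmid built on the Invitrogen pCDNA4.TO backbone and carrying ORF26 of Kaposi's sarcoma-associated herpesvirus (KSHV). According to the record, the insert was derived from cDNA of reactivated TREx BCBL-1-RTA cells. The feature table identifies the coding sequence as triplex protein 2 (TRX2), a structural component of the icosahedral herpesvirus capsid; two copies of it join one copy of triplex protein 1 to form the triplexes that link the major capsid protein pentamers and hexamers. The catalogue entry and the plasmid name indicate a C-terminal double Strep tag. The tag is not annotated separately in the feature table, though an unannotated stretch lies between the end of the ORF and the polyadenylation signal.

Expression is driven by the human CMV immediate-early enhancer and promoter. Directly downstream are short matches to tet operator-containing promoters, consistent with the tandem tet operator sites of the "TO" backbone. These sites allow tetracycline- or doxycycline-regulated expression in cells that produce the Tet repressor, and constitutive expression in cells that do not. Transcripts end at a bovine growth hormone poly(A) signal. A second cassette places the Sh ble bleomycin-resistance gene under both the SV40 early promoter and the bacterial EM7 promoter, followed by an SV40 poly(A) signal, providing Zeocin selection of stable mammalian lines. In E. coli the 6,071 nt plasmid is maintained through a high-copy ColE1/pUC-type origin and ampicillin resistance, and an f1 origin is also present. The associated publication concerns mapping of herpesvirus-host protein complexes, so the construct is suited to Strep affinity purification of ORF26 and its interacting partners.
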