Addgene plasmid #136186: pCDNA4.TO-ORF26-2xCSTREP
Purpose: Expresses C-terminally strep tagged Kaposi's Sarcoma Associated Herpesvirus (KSHV) ORF26
Depositing lab: Britt Glaunsinger. Publication: Global mapping of herpesvirus-host protein complexes reveals a transcription strategy for late genes. Davis ZH, Verschueren E, Jang GM, Kleffman K, Johnson JR, Park J, Von Dollen J, Maher MC, Johnson T, Newton W, Jager S, Shales M, Horner J, Hernandez RD, Krogan NJ, Glaunsinger BA. Mol Cell. 2015 Jan 22;57(2):349-60. doi: 10.1016/j.molcel.2014.11.026. Epub 2014 Dec 24. PubMed 25544563.
Backbone
  Vector backbone: pCDNA4.TO
  Backbone manufacturer: Invitrogen
  Vector type: Mammalian Expression
  Selectable markers: Zeocin
Growth in bacteria
  Bacterial resistance: Ampicillin, 100 μg/mL
  Growth temperature: 37°C
  Growth strain: DH5alpha
  Copy number: High Copy
Gene/Insert
  Gene/Insert name: ORF26
  Species: Kaposi's sarcoma-associated herpesvirus (KSHV)
  Promoter: CMV
  Cloning method: Restriction Enzyme; 5′ cloning site Unknown (unknown if destroyed)
  Sequencing primers: 5′ CGCAAATGGGCGGTAGGCGTG; 3′ TAGAAGGCACAGTCGAGGCT
Resource information
  A portion of this plasmid was derived from a plasmid made by: cDNA of reactivated TREx BCBL-1-RTA cells
Terms and licenses: Academic/Nonprofit Terms; Industry Terms: Not Available to Industry
How to cite: pCDNA4.TO-ORF26-2xCSTREP was a gift from Britt Glaunsinger (Addgene plasmid # 136186 ; http://n2t.net/addgene:136186 ; RRID:Addgene_136186)
